>Addgene plasmid #177909 | pCAG-Gag-FKBP-Myc | depositor full sequence | sequence record 345208 | pCAG-Gag-FKBP-Myc sequence 6679 bps
TTACCAATGCTTAATCAGTGAGGCACCTATCTCAGCGATCTGTCTATTTCGTTCATCCATAGTTGCCTGA
CTCCCCGTCGTGTAGATAACTACGATACGGGAGGGCTTACCATCTGGCCCCAGTGCTGCAATGATACCGC
GAGACCCACGCTCACCGGCTCCAGATTTATCAGCAATAAACCAGCCAGCCGGAAGGGCCGAGCGCAGAAG
TGGTCCTGCAACTTTATCCGCCTCCATCCAGTCTATTAATTGTTGCCGGGAAGCTAGAGTAAGTAGTTCG
CCAGTTAATAGTTTGCGCAACGTTGTTGCCATTGCTACAGGCATCGTGGTGTCACGCTCGTCGTTTGGTA
TGGCTTCATTCAGCTCCGGTTCCCAACGATCAAGGCGAGTTACATGATCCCCCATGTTGTGCAAAAAAGC
GGTTAGCTCCTTCGGTCCTCCGATCGTTGTCAGAAGTAAGTTGGCCGCAGTGTTATCACTCATGGTTATG
GCAGCACTGCATAATTCTCTTACTGTCATGCCATCCGTAAGATGCTTTTCTGTGACTGGTGAGTACTCAA
CCAAGTCATTCTGAGAATAGTGTATGCGGCGACCGAGTTGCTCTTGCCCGGCGTCAATACGGGATAATAC
CGCGCCACATAGCAGAACTTTAAAAGTGCTCATCATTGGAAAACGTTCTTCGGGGCGAAAACTCTCAAGG
ATCTTACCGCTGTTGAGATCCAGTTCGATGTAACCCACTCGTGCACCCAACTGATCTTCAGCATCTTTTA
CTTTCACCAGCGTTTCTGGGTGAGCAAAAACAGGAAGGCAAAATGCCGCAAAAAAGGGAATAAGGGCGAC
ACGGAAATGTTGAATACTCATACTCTTCCTTTTTCAATATTATTGAAGCATTTATCAGGGTTATTGTCTC
ATGAGCGGATACATATTTGAATGTATTTAGAAAAATAAACAAATAGGGGTTCCGCGCACATTTCCCCGAA
AAGTGCCACCTGGGTCGACATTGATTATTGACTAGTTATTAATAGTAATCAATTACGGGGTCATTAGTTC
ATAGCCCATATATGGAGTTCCGCGTTACATAACTTACGGTAAATGGCCCGCCTGGCTGACCGCCCAACGA
CCCCCGCCCATTGACGTCAATAATGACGTATGTTCCCATAGTAACGCCAATAGGGACTTTCCATTGACGT
CAATGGGTGGAGTATTTACGGTAAACTGCCCACTTGGCAGTACATCAAGTGTATCATATGCCAAGTACGC
CCCCTATTGACGTCAATGACGGTAAATGGCCCGCCTGGCATTATGCCCAGTACATGACCTTATGGGACTT
TCCTACTTGGCAGTACATCTACGTATTAGTCATCGCTATTACCATGGTCGAGGTGAGCCCCACGTTCTGC
TTCACTCTCCCCATCTCCCCCCCCTCCCCACCCCCAATTTTGTATTTATTTATTTTTTAATTATTTTGTG
CAGCGATGGGGGCGGGGGGGGGGGGGGCGCGCGCCAGGCGGGGCGGGGCGGGGCGAGGGGCGGGGCGGGG
CGAGGCGGAAAGGTGCGGCGGCAGCCAATCAGAGCGGCGCGCTCCGAAAGTTTCCTTTTATGGCGAGGCG
GCGGCGGCGGCGGCCCTATAAAAAGCGAAGCGCGCGGCGGGCGGGAGTCGCTGCGTTGCCTTCGCCCCGT
GCCCCGCTCCGCGCCGCCTCGCGCCGCCCGCCCCGGCTCTGACTGACCGCGTTACTCCCACAGGTGAGCG
GGCGGGACGGCCCTTCTCCTCCGGGCTGTAATTAGCGCTTGGTTTAATGACGGCTCGTTTCTTTTCTGTG
GCTGCGTGAAAGCCTTAAAGGGCTCCGGGAGGGCCCTTTGTGCGGGGGGGAGCGGCTCGGGGGGTGCGTG
CGTGTGTGTGTGCGTGGGGAGCGCCGCGTGCGGCTCCGCGCTGCCCGGCGGCTGTGAGCGCTGCGGGCGC
GGCGCGGGGCTTTGTGCGCTCCGCAGTGTGCGCGAGGGGAGCGCGGCCGGGGGCGGTGCCCCGCGGTGCG
GGGGGGGCTGCGAGGGGAACAAAGGCTGCGTGCGGGGTGTGTGCGTGGGGGGGTGAGCAGGGGGTGTGGG
CGCGGCGGTCGGGCTGTAACCCCCCCCTGCACCCCCCTCCCCGAGTTGCTGAGCACGGCCCGGCTTCGGG
TGCGGGGCTCCGTACGGGGCGTGGCGCGGGGCTCGCCGTGCCGGGCGGGGGGTGGCGGCAGGTGGGGGTG
CCGGGCGGGGCGGGGCCGCCTCGGGCCGGGGAGGGCTCGGGGGAGGGGCGCGGCGGCCCCCGGAGCGCCG
GCGGCTGTCGAGGCGCGGCGAGCCGCAGCCATTGCCTTTTATGGTAATCGTGCGAGAGGGCGCAGGGACT
TCCTTTGTCCCAAATCTGTGCGGAGCCGAAATCTGGGAGGCGCCGCCGCACCCCCTCTAGCGGGCGCGGG
GCGAAGCGGTGCGGCGCCGGCAGGAAGGAAATGGGCGGGGAGGGCCTTCGTGCGTCGCCGCGCCGCCGTC
CCCTTCTCCCTCTCCAGCCTCGGGGCTGTCCGCGGGGGGACGGCTGCCTTCGGGGGGGACGGGGCAGGGC
GGGGTTCGGCTTCTGGCGTGTGACCGGCGGCTCTAGAGCCTCTGCTAACCATGTTCATGCCTTCTTCTTT
TTCCTACAGCTCCTGGGCAACGTGCTGGTTATTGTGCTGTCTCATCATTTTGGCAAAGAATTGATTAATT
CGAGCGAACGCGTCGCCACCATGGGTGCGAGAGCGTCAGTATTAAGCGGGGGAGAATTAGATCGATGGGA
AAAAATTCGGTTAAGGCCAGGGGGAAAGAAAAAATATAAATTAAAACATATAGTATGGGCAAGCAGGGAG
CTAGAACGATTCGCAGTTAATCCTGGCCTGTTAGAAACATCAGAAGGCTGTAGACAAATACTGGGACAGC
TACAACCATCCCTTCAGACAGGATCAGAAGAACTTAGATCATTATATAATACAGTAGCAACCCTCTATTG
TGTGCATCAAAGGATAGAGATAAAAGACACCAAGGAAGCTTTAGACAAGATAGAGGAAGAGCAAAACAAA
AGTAAGAAAAAAGCACAGCAAGCAGCAGCTGACACAGGACACAGCAATCAGGTCAGCCAAAATTACCCTA
TAGTGCAGAACATCCAGGGGCAAATGGTACATCAGGCCATATCACCTAGAACTTTAAATGCATGGGTAAA
AGTAGTAGAAGAGAAGGCTTTCAGCCCAGAAGTGATACCCATGTTTTCAGCATTATCAGAAGGAGCCACC
CCACAAGATTTAAACACCATGCTAAACACAGTGGGGGGACATCAAGCAGCCATGCAAATGTTAAAAGAGA
CCATCAATGAGGAAGCTGCAGAATGGGATAGAGTGCATCCAGTGCATGCAGGGCCTATTGCACCAGGCCA
GATGAGAGAACCAAGGGGAAGTGACATAGCAGGAACTACTAGTACCCTTCAGGAACAAATAGGATGGATG
ACACATAATCCACCTATCCCAGTAGGAGAAATCTATAAAAGATGGATAATCCTGGGATTAAATAAAATAG
TAAGAATGTATAGCCCT
[222 nt withheld, positions 3588-3809]
GGGGGACCCGGCCATAAAGCAAGAGTTTTGGCTGAAGCAATGAGCCAAGTAACAAATCCAGCTACCATAA
TGATACAGAAAGGCAATTTTAGGAACCAAAGAAAGACTGTTAAGTGTTTCAATTGTGGCAAAGAAGGGCA
CATAGCCAAAAATTGCAGGGCCCCTAGGAAAAAGGGCTGTTGGAAATGTGGAAAGGAAGGACACCAAATG
AAAGATTGTACTGAGAGACAGGCTAATTTTTTAGGGAAGATCTGGCCTTCCCACAAGGGAAGGCCAGGGA
ATTTTCTTCAGAGCAGACCAGAGCCAACAGCCCCACCAGAAGAGAGCTTCAGGTTTGGGGAAGAGACAAC
AACTCCCTCTCAGAAGCAGGAGCCGATAGACAAGGAACTGTATCCTTTAGCTTCCCTCAGATCACTCTTT
GGCAGCGACCCCTCGTCACAAGGAGGCGGAGGCGGAGGCGGAGGCGGAGTGCAGGTGGAAACCATCTCCC
CAGGAGACGGGCGCACCTTCCCCAAGCGCGGCCAGACCTGCGTGGTGCACTACACCGGGATGCTTGAAGA
TGGAAAGAAATTTGATTCCTCCCGGGACAGAAACAAGCCCTTTAAGTTTATGCTAGGCAAGCAGGAGGTG
ATCCGAGGCTGGGAAGAAGGGGTTGCCCAGATGAGTGTGGGTCAGAGAGCCAAACTGACTATATCTCCAG
ATTATGCCTATGGTGCCACTGGGCACCCAGGCATCATCCCACCACATGCCACTCTCGTCTTCGATGTGGA
GCTTCTAAAACTGGAAGAACAGAAACTGATTAGCGAAGAAGATCTGTAAGCGGCCGCACTCCTCAGGTGC
AGGCTGCCTATCAGAAGGTGGTGGCTGGTGTGGCCAATGCCCTGGCTCACAAATACCACTGAGATCTTTT
TCCCTCTGCCAAAAATTATGGGGACATCATGAAGCCCCTTGAGCATCTGACTTCTGGCTAATAAAGGAAA
TTTATTTTCATTGCAATAGTGTGTTGGAATTTTTTGTGTCTCTCACTCGGAAGGACATATGGGAGGGCAA
ATCATTTAAAACATCAGAATGAGTATTTGGTTTAGAGTTTGGCAACATATGCCCATATGCTGGCTGCCAT
GAACAAAGGTTGGCTATAAAGAGGTCATCAGTATATGAAACAGCCCCCTGCTGTCCATTCCTTATTCCAT
AGAAAAGCCTTGACTTGAGGTTAGATTTTTTTTATATTTTGTTTTGTGTTATTTTTTTCTTTAACATCCC
TAAAATTTTCCTTACATGTTTTACTAGCCAGATTTTTCCTCCTCTCCTGACTACTCCCAGTCATAGCTGT
CCCTCTTCTCTTATGGAGATCCCTCGACCTGCAGCCCAAGCTTGGCGTAATCATGGTCATAGCTGTTTCC
TGTGTGAAATTGTTATCCGCTCACAATTCCACACAACATACGAGCCGGAAGCATAAAGTGTAAAGCCTGG
GGTGCCTAATGAGTGAGCTAACTCACATTAATTGCGTTGCGCTCACTGCCCGCTTTCCAGTCGGGAAACC
TGTCGTGCCAGCGGATCCGCATCTCAATTAGTCAGCAACCATAGTCCCGCCCCTAACTCCGCCCAGTTCC
GCCCATTCTCCGCCCCATGGCTGACTAATTTTTTTTATTTATGCAGAGGCCGAGGCCGCCTCGGCCTCTG
AGCTATTCCAGAAGTAGTGAGGAGGCTTTTTTGGAGGCCTAGGCTTTTGCAAAAAGCTAACTTGTTTATT
GCAGCTTATAATGGTTACAAATAAAGCAATAGCATCACAAATTTCACAAATAAAGCATTTTTTTCACTGC
ATTCTAGTTGTGGTTTGTCCAAACTCATCAATGTATCTTATCATGTCTGGATCCGCTGCATTAATGAATC
GGCCAACGCGCGGGGAGAGGCGGTTTGCGTATTGGGCGCTCTTCCGCTTCCTCGCTCACTGACTCGCTGC
GCTCGGTCGTTCGGCTGCGGCGAGCGGTATCAGCTCACTCAAAGGCGGTAATACGGTTATCCACAGAATC
AGGGGATAACGCAGGAAAGAACATGTGAGCAAAAGGCCAGCAAAAGGCCAGGAACCGTAAAAAGGCCGCG
TTGCTGGCGTTTTTCCATAGGCTCCGCCCCCCTGACGAGCATCACAAAAATCGACGCTCAAGTCAGAGGT
GGCGAAACCCGACAGGACTATAAAGATACCAGGCGTTTCCCCCTGGAAGCTCCCTCGTGCGCTCTCCTGT
TCCGACCCTGCCGCTTACCGGATACCTGTCCGCCTTTCTCCCTTCGGGAAGCGTGGCGCTTTCTCATAGC
TCACGCTGTAGGTATCTCAGTTCGGTGTAGGTCGTTCGCTCCAAGCTGGGCTGTGTGCACGAACCCCCCG
TTCAGCCCGACCGCTGCGCCTTATCCGGTAACTATCGTCTTGAGTCCAACCCGGTAAGACACGACTTATC
GCCACTGGCAGCAGCCACTGGTAACAGGATTAGCAGAGCGAGGTATGTAGGCGGTGCTACAGAGTTCTTG
AAGTGGTGGCCTAACTACGGCTACACTAGAAGAACAGTATTTGGTATCTGCGCTCTGCTGAAGCCAGTTA
CCTTCGGAAAAAGAGTTGGTAGCTCTTGATCCGGCAAACAAACCACCGCTGGTAGCGGTGGTTTTTTTGT
TTGCAAGCAGCAGATTACGCGCAGAAAAAAAGGATCTCAAGAAGATCCTTTGATCTTTTCTACGGGGTCT
GACGCTCAGTGGAACGAAAACTCACGTTAAGGGATTTTGGTCATGAGATTATCAAAAAGGATCTTCACCT
AGATCCTTTTAAATTAAAAATGAAGTTTTAAATCAATCTAAAGTATATATGAGTAAACTTGGTCTGACAG
Features (pLannotate 1.2.2; 18 found; start..end, strand, type, name):
      1..861     -  CDS            AmpR: β-lactamase; bla; confers resistance to ampicillin, carbenicillin, and related antibiotics
    862..966     -  promoter       AmpR promoter: bla
    997..1376    +  enhancer       CMV enhancer: human cytomegalovirus immediate early enhancer
   1378..1653    +  promoter       chicken β-actin promoter: No description available
   1654..2669    +  intron         chimeric intron: chimera between introns from chicken β-actin and rabbit β-globin
   2751..4250    +  CDS            HIV-1 gag (sequence partly withheld): gag protein from human immunodeficiency virus 1; gag
   4275..4595    +  CDS            DmrB: F36V mutant of FK506-binding protein FKBP12 binds synthetic ligands that do not bind wild-type FKBP
   4637..4708    +  CDS            HBB (fragment): HBB_PONPY - Experimental evidence at transcript level: Swiss-Prot protein existence level 2. Involved in oxygen transport from the lung to the various peripheral tissues. From Pongo pygmaeus (Bornean orangutan).
   4779..4834    +  polyA_signal   β-globin poly(A) signal: rabbit β-globin polyadenylation signal (Gil and Proudfoot, 1987)
   5219..5235    -  protein_bind   lac operator: The lac repressor binds to the lac operator to inhibit transcription in E. coli. This inhibition can be relieved by adding lactose or isopropyl-β-D-thiogalactopyranoside (IPTG). lac repressor encoded by lacI
   5243..5273    -  promoter       lac promoter: promoter for the E. coli lac operon
   5288..5309    -  protein_bind   CAP binding site: CAP binding activates transcription in the presence of cAMP. E. coli catabolite activator protein
   5322..5361    -  CDS            lacI (fragment): lac repressor; lacI; The lac repressor binds to the lac operator to inhibit transcription in E. coli. This inhibition can be relieved by adding lactose or isopropyl-β-D-thiogalactopyranoside (IPTG).
   5368..5390    +  promoter       SV40 promoter (fragment): SV40 enhancer and early promoter
   5394..5528    +  rep_origin     SV40 ori: SV40 origin of replication
   5548..5682    +  polyA_signal   SV40 poly(A) signal: SV40 polyadenylation signal
   5684..5738    -  CDS            lacI (fragment): lac repressor; lacI; The lac repressor binds to the lac operator to inhibit transcription in E. coli. This inhibition can be relieved by adding lactose or isopropyl-β-D-thiogalactopyranoside (IPTG).
   5921..6509    -  rep_origin     ori: high-copy-number ColE1/pMB1/pBR322/pUC origin of replication
