>Addgene plasmid #177909 | pCAG-Gag-FKBP-Myc | addgene full sequence | sequence record 352430 | Addgene NGS Result
TTACCAATGCTTAATCAGTGAGGCACCTATCTCAGCGATCTGTCTATTTCGTTCATCCATAGTTGCCTGA
CTCCCCGTCGTGTAGATAACTACGATACGGGAGGGCTTACCATCTGGCCCCAGTGCTGCAATGATACCGC
GAGACCCACGCTCACCGGCTCCAGATTTATCAGCAATAAACCAGCCAGCCGGAAGGGCCGAGCGCAGAAG
TGGTCCTGCAACTTTATCCGCCTCCATCCAGTCTATTAATTGTTGCCGGGAAGCTAGAGTAAGTAGTTCG
CCAGTTAATAGTTTGCGCAACGTTGTTGCCATTGCTACAGGCATCGTGGTGTCACGCTCGTCGTTTGGTA
TGGCTTCATTCAGCTCCGGTTCCCAACGATCAAGGCGAGTTACATGATCCCCCATGTTGTGCAAAAAAGC
GGTTAGCTCCTTCGGTCCTCCGATCGTTGTCAGAAGTAAGTTGGCCGCAGTGTTATCACTCATGGTTATG
GCAGCACTGCATAATTCTCTTACTGTCATGCCATCCGTAAGATGCTTTTCTGTGACTGGTGAGTACTCAA
CCAAGTCATTCTGAGAATAGTGTATGCGGCGACCGAGTTGCTCTTGCCCGGCGTCAATACGGGATAATAC
CGCGCCACATAGCAGAACTTTAAAAGTGCTCATCATTGGAAAACGTTCTTCGGGGCGAAAACTCTCAAGG
ATCTTACCGCTGTTGAGATCCAGTTCGATGTAACCCACTCGTGCACCCAACTGATCTTCAGCATCTTTTA
CTTTCACCAGCGTTTCTGGGTGAGCAAAAACAGGAAGGCAAAATGCCGCAAAAAAGGGAATAAGGGCGAC
ACGGAAATGTTGAATACTCATACTCTTCCTTTTTCAATATTATTGAAGCATTTATCAGGGTTATTGTCTC
ATGAGCGGATACATATTTGAATGTATTTAGAAAAATAAACAAATAGGGGTTCCGCGCACATTTCCCCGAA
AAGTGCCACCTGGGTCGACATTGATTATTGACTAGTTATTAATAGTAATCAATTACGGGGTCATTAGTTC
ATAGCCCATATATGGAGTTCCGCGTTACATAACTTACGGTAAATGGCCCGCCTGGCTGACCGCCCAACGA
CCCCCGCCCATTGACGTCAATAATGACGTATGTTCCCATAGTAACGCCAATAGGGACTTTCCATTGACGT
CAATGGGTGGAGTATTTACGGTAAACTGCCCACTTGGCAGTACATCAAGTGTATCATATGCCAAGTACGC
CCCCTATTGACGTCAATGACGGTAAATGGCCCGCCTGGCATTATGCCCAGTACATGACCTTATGGGACTT
TCCTACTTGGCAGTACATCTACGTATTAGTCATCGCTATTACCATGGTCGAGGTGAGCCCCACGTTCTGC
TTCACTCTCCCCATCTCCCCCCCCTCCCCACCCCCAATTTTGTATTTATTTATTTTTTAATTATTTTGTG
CAGCGATGGGGGCGGGGGGGGGGGGGGNCGCGCGCCRGGSGGGGSGGGGSGGGGSGRGGGGSGGGGSGGG
GSGAGGCGGAGAGGTGCGGCGGCAGCCAATCAGAGCGGCGCGCTCCGAAAGTTTCCTTTTATGGCGAGGC
GGCGGCGGCGGCGGCCCTATAAAAAGCGAAGCGCGCGGCGGGCGGGAGTCGCTGCGCGCTGCCTTCGCCC
CGTGCCCCGCTCCGCCGCCGCCTCGCGCCGCCCGCCCCGGCTCTGACTGACCGCGTTACTCCCACAGGTG
AGCGGGCGGGACGGCCCTTCTCCTCCGGGCTGTAATTAGCGCTTGGTTTAATGACGGCTTGTTTCTTTTC
TGTGGCTGCGTGAAAGCCTTGAGGGGCTCCGGGAGGGCCCTTTGTGCGGGGGGAGCGGCTCGGGGGGTGC
GTGCGTGTGTGTGTGCGTGGGGAGCGCCGCGTGCGGCTCCGCGCTGCCCGGCGGCTGTGAGCGCTGCGGG
CGCGGCGCGGGGCTTTGTGCGCTCCGCAGTGTGCGCGAGGGGAGCGCGGCCGGGGGCGGTGCCCCGCGGT
GCGGGGGGGGCTGCGAGGGGAACAAAGGCTGCGTGCGGGGTGTGTGCGTGGGGGGGTGAGCAGGGGGTGT
GGGCGCGTCGGTCGGGCTGCAACCCCCCCTGCACCCCCCTCCCCGAGTTGCTGAGCACGGCCCGGCTTCG
GGTGCGGGGCTCCGTACGGGGCGTGGCGCGGGGCTCGCCGTGCCGGGCGGGGGGTGGCGGCAGGTGGGGG
TGCCGGGCGGGGCGGGGCCGCCTCGGGCCGGGGAGGGCTCGGGGGAGGGGCGCGGCGGCCCCCGGAGCGC
CGGCGGCTGTCGAGGCGCGGCGAGCCGCAGCCATTGCCTTTTATGGTAATCGTGCGAGAGGGCGCAGGGA
CTTCCTTTGTCCCAAATCTGTGCGGAGCCGAAATCTGGGAGGCGCCGCCGCACCCCCTCTAGCGGGCGCG
GGGCGAAGCGGTGCGGCGCCGGCAGGAAGGAAATGGGCGGGGAGGGCCTTCGTGCGTCGCCGCGCCGCCG
TCCCCTTCTCCCTCTCCAGCCTCGGGGCTGTCCGCGGGGGGACGGCTGCCTTCGGGGGGGACGGGGCAGG
GCGGGGTTCGGCTTCTGGCGTGTGACCGGCGGCTCTAGAGCCTCTGCTAACCATGTTCATGCCTTCTTCT
TTTTCCTACAGCTCCTGGGCAACGTGCTGGTTATTGTGCTGTCTCATCATTTTGGCAAAGAATTGATTAA
TTCGAGCGAACGCGTCGCCACCATGGGTGCGAGAGCGTCAGTATTAAGCGGGGGAGAATTAGATCGATGG
GAAAAAATTCGGTTAAGGCCAGGGGGAAAGAAAAAATATAAATTAAAACATATAGTATGGGCAAGCAGGG
AGCTAGAACGATTCGCAGTTAATCCTGGCCTGTTAGAAACATCAGAAGGCTGTAGACAAATACTGGGACA
GCTACAACCATCCCTTCAGACAGGATCAGAAGAACTTAGATCATTATATAATACAGTAGCAACCCTCTAT
TGTGTGCATCAAAGGATAGAGATAAAAGACACCAAGGAAGCTTTAGACAAGATAGAGGAAGAGCAAAACA
AAAGTAAGAAAAAAGCACAGCAAGCAGCAGCTGACACAGGACACAGCAATCAGGTCAGCCAAAATTACCC
TATAGTGCAGAACATCCAGGGGCAAATGGTACATCAGGCCATATCACCTAGAACTTTAAATGCATGGGTA
AAAGTAGTAGAAGAGAAGGCTTTCAGCCCAGAAGTGATACCCATGTTTTCAGCATTATCAGAAGGAGCCA
CCCCACAAGATTTAAACACCATGCTAAACACAGTGGGGGGACATCAAGCAGCCATGCAAATGTTAAAAGA
GACCATCAATGAGGAAGCTGCAGAATGGGATAGAGTGCATCCAGTGCATGCAGGGCCTATTGCACCAGGC
CAGATGAGAGAACCAAGGGGAAGTGACATAGCAGGAACTACTAGTACCCTTCAGGAACAAATAGGATGGA
TGACACATAATCCACCTATCCCAGTAGGAGAAATCTATAAAAGATGGATAATCCTGGGATTAAATAAAAT
AGTAAGAATGTATAGCCCT
[222 nt withheld, positions 3590-3811]
GGGGGACCCGGCCATAAAGCAAGAGTTTTGGCTGAAGCAATGAGCCAAGTAACAAATCCAGCTACCATAA
TGATACAGAAAGGCAATTTTAGGAACCAAAGAAAGACTGTTAAGTGTTTCAATTGTGGCAAAGAAGGGCA
CATAGCCAAAAATTGCAGGGCCCCTAGGAAAAAGGGCTGTTGGAAATGTGGAAAGGAAGGACACCAAATG
AAAGATTGTACTGAGAGACAGGCTAATTTTTTAGGGAAGATCTGGCCTTCCCACAAGGGAAGGCCAGGGA
ATTTTCTTCAGAGCAGACCAGAGCCAACAGCCCCACCAGAAGAGAGCTTCAGGTTTGGGGAAGAGACAAC
AACTCCCTCTCAGAAGCAGGAGCCGATAGACAAGGAACTGTATCCTTTAGCTTCCCTCAGATCACTCTTT
GGCAGCGACCCCTCGTCACAAGGAGGCGGAGGCGGAGGCGGAGTGCAGGTGGAAACCATCTCCCCAGGAG
ACGGGCGCACCTTCCCCAAGCGCGGCCAGACCTGCGTGGTGCACTACACCGGGATGCTTGAAGATGGAAA
GAAATTTGATTCCTCCCGGGACAGAAACAAGCCCTTTAAGTTTATGCTAGGCAAGCAGGAGGTGATCCGA
GGCTGGGAAGAAGGGGTTGCCCAGATGAGTGTGGGTCAGAGAGCCAAACTGACTATATCTCCAGATTATG
CCTATGGTGCCACTGGGCACCCAGGCATCATCCCACCACATGCCACTCTCGTCTTCGATGTGGAGCTTCT
AAAACTGGAAGAACAGAAACTGATTAGCGAAGAAGATCTGTAAGCGGCCGCACTCCTCAGGTGCAGGCTG
CCTATCAGAAGGTGGTGGCTGGTGTGGCCAATGCCCTGGCTCACAAATACCACTGAGATCTTTTTCCCTC
TGCCAAAAATTATGGGGACATCATGAAGCCCCTTGAGCATCTGACTTCTGGCTAATAAAGGAAATTTATT
TTCATTGCAATAGTGTGTTGGAATTTTTTGTGTCTCTCACTCGGAAGGACATATGGGAGGGCAAATCATT
TAAAACATCAGAATGAGTATTTGGTTTAGAGTTTGGCAACATATGCCCATATGCTGGCTGCCATGAACAA
AGGTTGGCTATAAAGAGGTCATCAGTATATGAAACAGCCCCCTGCTGTCCATTCCTTATTCCATAGAAAA
GCCTTGACTTGAGGTTAGATTTTTTTTATATTTTGTTTTGTGTTATTTTTTTCTTTAACATCCCTAAAAT
TTTCCTTACATGTTTTACTAGCCAGATTTTTCCTCCTCTCCTGACTACTCCCAGTCATAGCTGTCCCTCT
TCTCTTATGGAGATCCCTCGACCTGCAGCCCAAGCTTGGCGTAATCATGGTCATAGCTGTTTCCTGTGTG
AAATTGTTATCCGCTCACAATTCCACACAACATACGAGCCGGAAGCATAAAGTGTAAAGCCTGGGGTGCC
TAATGAGTGAGCTAACTCACATTAATTGCGTTGCGCTCACTGCCCGCTTTCCAGTCGGGAAACCTGTCGT
GCCAGCGGATCCGCATCTCAATTAGTCAGCAACCATAGTCCCGCCCCTAACTCCGCCCAGTTCCGCCCAT
TCTCCGCCCCATGGCTGACTAATTTTTTTTATTTATGCAGAGGCCGAGGCCGCCTCGGCCTCTGAGCTAT
TCCAGAAGTAGTGAGGAGGCTTTTTTGGAGGCCTAGGCTTTTGCAAAAAGCTAACTTGTTTATTGCAGCT
TATAATGGTTACAAATAAAGCAATAGCATCACAAATTTCACAAATAAAGCATTTTTTTCACTGCATTCTA
GTTGTGGTTTGTCCAAACTCATCAATGTATCTTATCATGTCTGGATCCGCTGCATTAATGAATCGGCCAA
CGCGCGGGGAGAGGCGGTTTGCGTATTGGGCGCTCTTCCGCTTCCTCGCTCACTGACTCGCTGCGCTCGG
TCGTTCGGCTGCGGCGAGCGGTATCAGCTCACTCAAAGGCGGTAATACGGTTATCCACAGAATCAGGGGA
TAACGCAGGAAAGAACATGTGAGCAAAAGGCCAGCAAAAGGCCAGGAACCGTAAAAAGGCCGCGTTGCTG
GCGTTTTTCCATAGGCTCCGCCCCCCTGACGAGCATCACAAAAATCGACGCTCAAGTCAGAGGTGGCGAA
ACCCGACAGGACTATAAAGATACCAGGCGTTTCCCCCTGGAAGCTCCCTCGTGCGCTCTCCTGTTCCGAC
CCTGCCGCTTACCGGATACCTGTCCGCCTTTCTCCCTTCGGGAAGCGTGGCGCTTTCTCATAGCTCACGC
TGTAGGTATCTCAGTTCGGTGTAGGTCGTTCGCTCCAAGCTGGGCTGTGTGCACGAACCCCCCGTTCAGC
CCGACCGCTGCGCCTTATCCGGTAACTATCGTCTTGAGTCCAACCCGGTAAGACACGACTTATCGCCACT
GGCAGCAGCCACTGGTAACAGGATTAGCAGAGCGAGGTATGTAGGCGGTGCTACAGAGTTCTTGAAGTGG
TGGCCTAACTACGGCTACACTAGAAGAACAGTATTTGGTATCTGCGCTCTGCTGAAGCCAGTTACCTTCG
GAAAAAGAGTTGGTAGCTCTTGATCCGGCAAACAAACCACCGCTGGTAGCGGTGGTTTTTTTGTTTGCAA
GCAGCAGATTACGCGCAGAAAAAAAGGATCTCAAGAAGATCCTTTGATCTTTTCTACGGGGTCTGACGCT
CAGTGGAACGAAAACTCACGTTAAGGGATTTTGGTCATGAGATTATCAAAAAGGATCTTCACCTAGATCC
TTTTAAATTAAAAATGAAGTTTTAAATCAATCTAAAGTATATATGAGTAAACTTGGTCTGACAG
Features (pLannotate 1.2.2; 18 found; start..end, strand, type, name):
      1..861     -  CDS            AmpR: β-lactamase; bla; confers resistance to ampicillin, carbenicillin, and related antibiotics
    862..966     -  promoter       AmpR promoter: bla
    997..1376    +  enhancer       CMV enhancer: human cytomegalovirus immediate early enhancer
   1378..1654    +  promoter       chicken β-actin promoter: No description available
   1655..2671    +  intron         chimeric intron: chimera between introns from chicken β-actin and rabbit β-globin
   2753..4252    +  CDS            HIV-1 gag (sequence partly withheld): gag protein from human immunodeficiency virus 1; gag
   4271..4591    +  CDS            DmrB: F36V mutant of FK506-binding protein FKBP12 binds synthetic ligands that do not bind wild-type FKBP
   4633..4704    +  CDS            HBB (fragment): HBB_PONPY - Experimental evidence at transcript level: Swiss-Prot protein existence level 2. Involved in oxygen transport from the lung to the various peripheral tissues. From Pongo pygmaeus (Bornean orangutan).
   4775..4830    +  polyA_signal   β-globin poly(A) signal: rabbit β-globin polyadenylation signal (Gil and Proudfoot, 1987)
   5215..5231    -  protein_bind   lac operator: The lac repressor binds to the lac operator to inhibit transcription in E. coli. This inhibition can be relieved by adding lactose or isopropyl-β-D-thiogalactopyranoside (IPTG). lac repressor encoded by lacI
   5239..5269    -  promoter       lac promoter: promoter for the E. coli lac operon
   5284..5305    -  protein_bind   CAP binding site: CAP binding activates transcription in the presence of cAMP. E. coli catabolite activator protein
   5318..5357    -  CDS            lacI (fragment): lac repressor; lacI; The lac repressor binds to the lac operator to inhibit transcription in E. coli. This inhibition can be relieved by adding lactose or isopropyl-β-D-thiogalactopyranoside (IPTG).
   5364..5386    +  promoter       SV40 promoter (fragment): SV40 enhancer and early promoter
   5390..5524    +  rep_origin     SV40 ori: SV40 origin of replication
   5544..5678    +  polyA_signal   SV40 poly(A) signal: SV40 polyadenylation signal
   5680..5734    -  CDS            lacI (fragment): lac repressor; lacI; The lac repressor binds to the lac operator to inhibit transcription in E. coli. This inhibition can be relieved by adding lactose or isopropyl-β-D-thiogalactopyranoside (IPTG).
   5917..6505    -  rep_origin     ori: high-copy-number ColE1/pMB1/pBR322/pUC origin of replication
