[The description below was written by a language model from this plasmid's Addgene catalogue record and pLannotate feature annotations shown in this document.]
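Description:
pCAG-Gag-FKBP-Myc is a mammalian expression plasmid of about 6.7 kb built on the pCAGGS backbone. It is propagated in E. coli through a high-copy ColE1/pUC-type origin and selected with ampicillin via the β-lactamase gene. The backbone also carries an SV40 origin, which can support episomal replication in cells expressing large T antigen, an SV40 poly(A) signal, and lac promoter/operator and lacI remnants that have no evident role in the design. No mammalian selection marker is annotated, so the plasmid appears suited to transient transfection.

The payload is a single transcription unit driven by the CAG promoter, which combines the CMV immediate-early enhancer, the chicken β-actin promoter and a chimeric β-actin/β-globin intron to give strong constitutive expression. It is terminated by the rabbit β-globin poly(A) signal, and the short HBB fragment annotated just upstream is most likely residual globin sequence from that 3′ region. The open reading frame encodes HIV-1 Gag fused at its C terminus to FKBP12, followed by a Myc epitope tag according to the catalogue. The Myc tag is not annotated separately in either feature table. The annotation software labels the FKBP domain as DmrB, the F36V mutant, whereas the catalogue simply says FKBP12, so the exact variant should be checked against the sequence.

Gag drives budding of virus-like particles and vesicles from the plasma membrane, and FKBP is a ligand-dependent dimerisation domain. In line with the associated publication on small-molecule-regulated cargo loading of extracellular vesicles, the fusion probably serves as a vesicle-forming scaffold that recruits partner-tagged cargo proteins when a dimeriser is added. The depositor and sequencing-derived records differ by only a few nucleotides and show the same feature layout.
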