Addgene plasmid #177909: pCAG-Gag-FKBP-Myc
Purpose: HIV Gag-FKBP-Myc tag
Depositing lab: Masaharu Somiya. Depositing organization: The University of Osaka. Publication: Engineering of Extracellular Vesicles for Small Molecule-Regulated Cargo Loading and Cytoplasmic Delivery of Bioactive Proteins. Somiya M, Kuroda S. Mol Pharm. 2022 May 20. doi: 10.1021/acs.molpharmaceut.2c00192. PubMed 35594496.
Backbone
  Vector backbone: pCAGGS
  Vector type: Mammalian Expression
Growth in bacteria
  Bacterial resistance: Ampicillin, 100 μg/mL
  Growth temperature: 37°C
  Growth strain: DH5alpha
  Copy number: High Copy
Gene/Insert
  Gene/Insert name: HIV Gag
  Entrez Gene: gag (a.k.a. HIV1gp2)
  Promoter: CAG promoter
  Tag / fusion protein: FKBP12 (C terminal on insert); Myc tag (C terminal on insert)
  Cloning method: Gibson Cloning
  Sequencing primers: 5′ pCAG-F
Terms and licenses: Academic/Nonprofit Terms; Industry Terms: Not Available to Industry
How to cite: pCAG-Gag-FKBP-Myc was a gift from Masaharu Somiya (Addgene plasmid # 177909 ; http://n2t.net/addgene:177909 ; RRID:Addgene_177909)
